>Addgene plasmid #133129 | pMDH | addgene full sequence | sequence record 267850 | Addgene NGS Result
CACCTCTGACTTGAGCGTCGATTTTTGTGATGCTCGTCAGGGGGGCGGAGCCTATGGAAAAACGCCAGCA
ACGCGGCCTTTTTACGGTTCCTGGCCTTTTGCTGGCCTTTTGCTCACATGTTCTTTCCTGCGTTATCCCC
TGATTCTGTGGATAACCGTATTACCGCCTTTGAGTGAGCTGATACCGCTCGCCGCAGCCGAACGACCGAG
CGCAGCGAGTCAGTGAGCGAGGAACGCGAAGAGCGCCTGATGCGGAAGCTTTCGATAAATTGAAAATGCA
GCAATAGAGGAAACACGGTTTGTTTGAGGCTTCCCATTAATCAAACGGCGGATTTTAACTGATTGATACC
AAACAAAAAGGATTAGGTTTGCATAAAAACCTAATCCTTTAATCGGTTTTGTTAAATTATTTTGGTGAAT
TATTCGCCGGTAACAAATTTCACACCGTTATCAATGTCAGTTTGCAAGGTCGGTAACATCGCTTCAAGCG
CTTGTTGCTCAAATGCGCTTAATGTACCTAACGGCAGAATTTCTTCTACGCCGTTTTTACCCAAACGAAC
CGGTTGTGCAAAGAAACGGGCGAATTTACCGTCGCCTTCAATATAGGCGCATTCCGTAATCACTTCGCCG
TTTAATGCGCGAGCCATGGAAACCACAAAACGCATTGCCGCATACGCCATGGAAAGTGTAGCGGAACCCG
CACCGGCTTTAGCTTCTACCACTTCGGTGCCGGCATTTTGGATGCGGTGAGTTAAATCTTTTAATTCCTG
CTCGGTAAATTCCACATGCGGAATTTGTGACAACAAAGGTAAAATCGTCACACCTGAATGTCCGCCGATA
ACTGAAATATCGTTACGGTTGATTTCAATATTTTTCGCTTGCACGATAAATTTTTCGGAACGGATGGTAT
CCAGCGTAGTAATACCGAATAATTTCCGTTTATCGTATACGCCCGCTTTTTTCAGCACTTCCGCCGCAAT
CGGAATAATCGAGTTCACCGGATTAGTGATAATGCAAACACAAGCCTGCGGGCAAACTTGCGCAACTTTT
TCCACTAAATTCTGGATAATACCGGCGTTAACATTAAACAAATCCGCACGAGTCATACCCGGCTTACGCG
CCACACCCGCACAGATTAAAACGATATCCGCCCCTTTTAATGCCTCGGACGGATCATCGCCGCCGAAACC
TTCCACTTCAACCGAAGTCGGAATATGGCTGATGTCTTTCGCCACACCGGGGGTGACCGGCGCAACATCG
TATAAGCTTAAATCGCTTTCTGCCGGAAGATGTAATTTTAACAACAATGAAAGAGGTTGACCGATACCGC
CGCTGGCGCCTAATAAGGTTACTTTCATGAGATACTCCTCGATAATATTAATAACTTGAACTGGGTAGAT
TTTACGAAGAAAAAAAATGAAACTCAATTAAATATTCATCTATTTTTACGATCTAAAACAAGTTTTTATC
ATTTATTTTTCGAAAACGCTCAAATCACAATAAACTTAAATTTTTATTGATTAATTTTGAATTTTTATGC
AGAATTTATGCAATATTTCGACTTAAAAACTGATATATTTCTATTTATGACCGACAATAAAACAGATAAC
CTATTACAGGTTTTTAAAGCGTTACTCGCGCAGGAACGCTTCGGTTCGGGATCCCCGGGTACCGAGCTCG
AATTCACTGGCCGTCGTTTTACAACGTCGTGACTGGGAAAACCCTGGCGTTACCCAACTTAATCGCCTTG
CAGCACATCCCCCTTTCGCCAGCTGGCGTAATAGCGAAGAGGCCCGCACCGATCGCCCTTCCCAACAGTT
GCGCAGCCTGAATGGCGAATGGCGCCAGATGAAGCAGAGCGCGCCTTCGCTGTCCTATTCAATGTATTGG
GGATCGAAGCCCCCGACCGCGAACGCCTTGCCTTCTATCTGCGATTGGACCCTCTGACTTGGGGTTGATG
TTCATGCCGCCTGTTTTTCCTGCTCATTGGCACGTTTCGCAACCTGTTCTCATTGCGGACACCTTTTCCA
GCCTCGTTTGGAAAGTTTCATTGCCAGTAATACCAATGCTTTAGAAAGAAAAAGGGATCGAACTTTTGAC
ATTCGATCCCTTTTTCTGTAATCTGTTTCGTGCGTTCTTTGCTAAGATACAGACCCTAGACAAGTCATAT
CTTAGCAAAGGGTAGCTAGTAATGCAAGAGATTGCGAAGCGTCCCTACTACCAAAAAACCATTCAACGAC
GTAAACAGACAAACGCAAACCTTAAATTAGACGGTCTTCAGCTCGGACTTCGGAAGAATAAACAGGCGTA
GAAGTGATAACGTTCTTAATACGAAAATTAAGCTCTGTCTCCGTTTCGTGCTACGGTTAGAAAGGCGAAA
GCCCCAAGAAATACAAGCACACCTGATAAGCGAGATTTAAGGATAACAGCGAAATTCAATAGGGTCTGAA
TTTCCAAACTAGGTTAAATGCCACGACGTTTTATTGTTGCCCCATTCAAGCAACATTTGAGAACCGAATA
GAAATCTTTTAGTAAAAAGCGTTCTTTTTTGGGTCAGCGGTTAATGTGGACGGTTTAACGGTTTTTCCCC
TGCGGGTCGTATTGGAAAGCCATTGAAAAGCTGATGGATAACTCTGCGAGTTACCCACGAGCTTTCCAAC
AGCTTTCCAACACTAAAAACCTACCGCCCACAATAACCACTTCCCTAATAATAAAATTTTTTTATTTTTA
TTTTGGTTCAAAGGCTCACGATGTTCGCCTAATAAAACGAAGTCGCCTATCGGCTCCGCTGATTTTTATA
TATCACTCTCGGGGCTTTTGGTGTACTATTGTCTTTTGTAATAGCAAGGACACAAAAAGGGTACTCTTCG
AGTTTCCTTTTTGACCTTGCAAAAGGGCTTTGCCCCCTTGACCCCCGACCGCTTTCAGCGGTCAAAATAG
AAGAACGGACACCATTATGAAACGTGAGAAAGAGATAAAAATCAGGCTCACCGAAAACGAGTATCAAGCC
TTGTTAGAGAGAAAAACGAAAGCAAGGCTTGCGGAGTGGGTTCGGGAAGTTGCCCTGGAACAGCAACCTA
AGCGACAGCCGAAAGTAATCGACCCTGCGTTACTGTTCGAGCTGAACCGCATAGGCGTAAACCTGAACCA
AATCGCCCGACAATGCAACAGTCAAAAGCCGAGCATTGACCTTGTTAGCGTGTTGGCGACCTTGCGAGAA
ATTGAAAAAAATCTCAAAAAATTGCGAGAATTGAGCCTATGATCGTTAAATTTTTTAAGAAACACGGTAA
GGGAAAAGCTAGTAGTTGCAAGGCTTGCGTGGACTATTTACTAAATAAGCCTGACGACACCGCCCAAATC
CTGCAGGGCGATCCCCGACTATCACAAAGTATTGCTGATAGTCTTGATTTTAATAACACTTACACCGCAG
GTTGCTTGTCTTTTGAAGAAAGCGACCTACCCGAAATACAAAAGCGTGAGATTATGGCACGCTTTGAAAA
GGCAATGTTTGCAGGGCTTGAGCCTGAACAATATAACATTGCGTGGGTACAACACACCGACAAAGGAAGG
CTTGAGCTGAATTTCGTTATCCCAAACGTAGAGATGACAAGCGGAAAACGCCTACAACCTTACTACGACA
GGGCAGACCGCCCACTTGCTGAAAACTTCAAGCAGGTAATCAACCACGAATACAGCCTAAGCGACCCAAA
CAACCCTATAAAGCAAAAAAACCTGATTGACCGCAAAGACCTACCAACCGACAAAAAACAGGCTTTACAG
GCGATTACGGACGGTTTAACAGCTTTAGCGAACGCAGGGCAGATAAACGACCGACAGGACGTTATAAATG
CCCTAGAACGTGCAGGTTTTGAAATTGCACGCATTACGCCAAAAAACCTATCAATCAAGACTGACGGACA
GAATTTAAGATTAAAAGGGGCTTTCTATGAGCAAGATTTTAGATTTAGCACAGACCTTTCAGCAGACATC
ACAGAAAGAGCTAGAGAGTACAAGCGAGATAGTGCAGAACGCTATCAAACGGCACGAGCAAAACTTGATA
CAGCAGTTACAGCACGCAGGGAACAATTTAGCCGAAAATATCCAAATCGAGCAGGCGAAATTGATAAAAA
ATACCGTGAGAATGTATCGCTTGCCGACCCTAATCGCCTTGACGATATTAACCTTGATAGCCATAACCAC
TCCATATCCGGATCTTTAATAAGTTGTTTAAAAATTTTGGTGAATTTATCCAATTTTGTCCATCTTCTAA
AAGTTTTAAAAACAGTATTATACTTTCCAAAGCATTCTGGTAAATATCGCCATGGGCAGCCTGTTTTCAG
GCGATATAAGATTCCTGTGAAAATATTTCTTAAATTTGGTTTGTCATAGATATTCAAATCTAGGATAATA
GGCTTTAGTTTCAACCAAAATCGAATTCTTGAAGACGAAAGGGCCTCGTGATACGCCTATTTTTATAGGT
TAATGTCATGATAATAATGGTTTCTTAGACGTCAGGTGGCACTTTTCGGGGAAATGTGCGCGGAACCCCT
ATTTGTTTATTTTTCTAAATACATTCAAATATGTATCCGCTCATGAGACAATAACCCTGATAAATGCTTC
AATAATATTGAAAAAGGAAGAGTATGAGTATTCAACATTTCCGTGTCGCCCTTATTCCCTTTTTTGCGGC
ATTTTGCCTTCCTGTTTTTGCTCACCCAGAAACGCTGGTGAAAGTAAAAGATGCTGAAGATCAGTTGGGT
GCACGAGTGGGTTACATCGAACTGGATCTCAACAGCGGTAAGATCCTTGAGAGTTTTCGCCCCGAAGAAC
GTTTTCCAATGATGAGCACTTTTAAAGTTCTGCTATGTGGCGCGGTATTATCCCGTGTTGACGCCGGGCA
AGAGCAACTCGGTCGCCGCATACACTATTCTCAGAATGACTTGGTTGAGTACTCACCAGTCACAGAAAAG
CATCTTACGGATGGCATGACAGTAAGAGAATTATGCAGTGCTGCCATAACCATGAGTGATAACACTGCGG
CCAACTTACTTCTGACAACGATCGGAGGACCGAAGGAGCTAACCGCTTTTTTGCACAACATGGGGGATCA
TGTAACTCGCCTTGATCGTTGGGAACCGGAGCTGAATGAAGCCATACCAAACGACGAGCGTGACACCACG
ATGCCTGCAGCAATGGCAACAACGTTGCGCAAACTATTAACTGGCGAACTACTTACTCTAGCTTCCCGGC
AACAATTAATAGACTGGATGGAGGCGGATAAAGTTGCAGGACCACTTCTGCGCTCGGCCCTTCCGGCTGG
CTGGTTTATTGCTGATAAATCTGGAGCCGGTGAGCGTGGATCTCGCGGTATCATTGCAGCACTGGGGCCA
GATGGTAAGCCCTCCCGTATCGTAGTTATCTACACGACGGGGAGTCAGGCAACTATGGATGAACGAAATA
GACAGATCGCTGAGATAGGTGCCTCACTGATTAAGCATTGGTAACTGTCAGACCAAGTTTACTCATATAT
ACTTTAGATTGATTTAAAACTTCATTTTTAATTTAAAAGGATCTAGGTGAAGATCCTTTTTGATAATCTC
ATGACCAAAATCCCTTAACGTGAGTTTTCGTTCCACTGAGCGTCAGACCCCAATTACACGCCACTGGCTG
TGCTTGCTGGGGTGACGGTGGCAACGGTGGCGGCCTTGCTGGGCTATCGCGTTGGAAAGAAACGAGGGAA
AGGGGACTGATAAACCGGTCTTAGCCCCTCCCCTTGGTGTCCAACCGCTCTGTAGGATCGAATTCCTGCA
GCCCGTCATTAAGTAATGTTTGAAGCATAAGAATAGAGAGTTAGTATTATTTTTTGCGATTACATTTTAC
TACTCTCTATTTTTTTATTTCAAATGTTCAACAGACCCTATTATAGAAGCCCCCATGAATAAATCGCTCA
TCATTTTCGGCATCGTCAACATAACCTCGGACAGTTTCTCCGATGGAGGCCGGTATCTGGCGCCCAATAC
GCAAACCGCCTCTCCCCGCGCGTTGGCCGATTCATTAATGCAGCTGGCACGACAGGTTTCCCGACTGGAA
AGCGGGCAGTGAGCGCAACGCAATTAATGTGAGTTAGCTCACTCATTAGGCACCCCAGGCTTTACACTTT
ATGCTTCCGGCTCGTATGTTGTGTGGAATTGTGAGCGGATAACAATTTCACACAGGAAACAGCTATGACC
ATGATTACGCCAAGCTTTCTGCTAATCCTGTTACCAGTGGCTGCTGCCAGTGGCGATAAGTCGTGTCTTA
CCGGGTTGGACTCAAGACGATAGTTACCGGATAAGGCGCAGCGGTCGGGCTGAACGGGGGGTTCGTGCAC
ACAGCCCAGCTTGGAGCGAACGACCTACACCGAACTGAGATACCTACAGCGTGAGCTATGAGAAAGCGCC
ACGCTTCCCGAAGGGAGAAAGGCGGACAGGTATCCGGTAAGCGGCAGGGTCGGAACAGGAGAGCGCACGA
GGGAGCTTCCAGGGGGAAACGCCTGGTATCTTTATAGTCCTGTCGGGTTTCGC
Features (pLannotate 1.2.2; 11 found; start..end, strand, type, name):
    426..1358    -  CDS            mdh: MDH_MANSM - Experimental evidence at protein level: Swiss-Prot protein existence level 1. Catalyzes the reversible oxidation of malate to oxaloacetate. From Mannheimia succiniciproducens (strain MBEL55E).
   1659..1685    -  misc_feature   MCS (fragment): pUC18/19 multiple cloning site
   1682..1839    +  CDS            lacZα (fragment): LacZα fragment of β-galactosidase; lacZ fragment
   4539..4643    +  promoter       AmpR promoter: bla
   4644..5501    +  CDS            bla: BLAT_ECOLX - Experimental evidence at protein level: Swiss-Prot protein existence level 1. TEM-type are the most prevalent beta-lactamases in enterobacteria; they hydrolyze the beta-lactam bond in susceptible beta-lactam antibiotics, thus conferring resistance to penicillins and cephalosporins. TEM-3 and TEM-4 are capable of hydrolyzing cefotaxime and ceftazidime. TEM-5 is capable of hydrolyzing ceftazidime. TEM-6 is capable of hydrolyzing ceftazidime and aztreonam. TEM-8/CAZ-2, TEM- 16/CAZ-7 and TEM-24/CAZ-6 are markedly active against ceftazidime. IRT- 4 shows resistance to beta-lactamase in
   5797..5815    -  misc_feature   MCS (fragment): pBluescript multiple cloning site
   6007..6102    +  CDS            lacI (fragment): lac repressor; lacI; The lac repressor binds to the lac operator to inhibit transcription in E. coli. This inhibition can be relieved by adding lactose or isopropyl-β-D-thiogalactopyranoside (IPTG).
   6115..6136    +  protein_bind   CAP binding site: CAP binding activates transcription in the presence of cAMP. E. coli catabolite activator protein
   6151..6181    +  promoter       lac promoter: promoter for the E. coli lac operon
   6189..6205    +  protein_bind   lac operator: The lac repressor binds to the lac operator to inhibit transcription in E. coli. This inhibition can be relieved by adding lactose or isopropyl-β-D-thiogalactopyranoside (IPTG). lac repressor encoded by lacI
   6248..60      +  rep_origin     ori (fragment) (across the origin): high-copy-number ColE1/pMB1/pBR322/pUC origin of replication
