[The description below was written by a language model from this plasmid's Addgene catalogue record and pLannotate feature annotations shown in this document.]
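Description:
pMDH is a bacterial expression plasmid of 6,563 bp built on the pLGZ920 backbone. It carries the malate dehydrogenase gene (mdh) of Actinobacillus succinogenes. The catalogue lists the insert as about 1,350 bp, introduced by ligation-independent cloning and driven by the malate dehydrogenase promoter, so the gene appears to be expressed from its own native regulatory region rather than a heterologous inducible promoter. The feature table shows a reverse-strand mdh coding sequence of roughly 930 bp. The annotation tool identified it by similarity to the malate dehydrogenase of Mannheimia succiniciproducens, a match that reflects homology rather than the recorded source species. The remainder of the stated insert length would be accounted for by flanking sequence, including the promoter, which is not annotated separately. The encoded enzyme catalyses the reversible interconversion of malate and oxaloacetate.

Selection is by ampicillin, through a TEM-type beta-lactamase gene (bla) with its own promoter. The only replication element annotated is a fragment of a ColE1/pMB1-type origin spanning the sequence numbering origin, and copy number is recorded as unknown. Remnants of pUC and pBluescript cloning vectors are also present: partial multiple cloning sites, a lacZα fragment, a lacI fragment, and a CAP binding site, lac promoter and lac operator. A stretch of roughly 2.7 kb between the lacZα fragment and the AmpR promoter has no annotation, and the record does not state what it contains. No replicon for hosts other than E. coli is annotated. The associated publication concerns metabolic engineering of A. succinogenes to study succinic acid biosynthesis, which suggests the plasmid was made to raise mdh expression in that work.
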