Addgene plasmid #133129: pMDH
Purpose: A recombinant plasmid expressing mdh (malate dehydrogenase) gene
Depositing lab: Gregg Beckham. Depositing organization: National Laboratory of the Rockies (NLR). Publication: Metabolic Engineering of Actinobacillus succinogenes Provides Insights into Succinic Acid Biosynthesis. Guarnieri MT, Chou YC, Salvachua D, Mohagheghi A, St John PC, Peterson DJ, Bomble YJ, Beckham GT. Appl Environ Microbiol. 2017 Aug 17;83(17). pii: AEM.00996-17. doi: 10.1128/AEM.00996-17. Print 2017 Sep 1. PubMed 28625987.
Backbone
  Vector backbone: pLGZ920
  Backbone manufacturer: Pil Kim
  Backbone size w/o insert (bp): 5403
  Total vector size (bp): 6563
  Vector type: Bacterial Expression
Growth in bacteria
  Bacterial resistance: Ampicillin, 100 μg/mL
  Growth temperature: 37°C
  Growth strain: DH5alpha
  Copy number: Unknown
Gene/Insert
  Gene/Insert name: malate dehydrogenase gene (alt name: mdh)
  Species: Actinobacillus succinogenes
  Insert size (bp): 1350
  Promoter: malate dehydrogenase promoter
  Cloning method: Ligation Independent Cloning
  Sequencing primers: 5′ CGAACCGAAGCGTTCCTGCGCGAGTAACGC; 3′ GCTTCCCATTAATCAAACGGCGG
Terms and licenses: Academic/Nonprofit Terms; Industry Terms: Not Available to Industry
How to cite: pMDH was a gift from Gregg Beckham (Addgene plasmid # 133129 ; http://n2t.net/addgene:133129 ; RRID:Addgene_133129)
